>Addgene plasmid #43349 | II-GAAG | depositor partial sequence | sequence record 58614 | II-GAAG sequence 426 bps
CGTCTCGCTTAACCCCAGAGCAGGTCGTGGCAATCGCGAGCAATAACGGCGGAAAACAGGCTTTGGAAAC
GGTGCAGAGGCTCCTTCCAGTGCTGTGCCAAGCGCACGGACTCACCCCAGAGCAGGTCGTGGCAATCGCC
TCCAACATTGGCGGGAAACAGGCACTCGAGACTGTCCAGCGCCTGCTTCCCGTGCTGTGCCAAGCGCACG
GCCTCACCCCAGAGCAGGTCGTGGCAATCGCCTCCAACATTGGCGGGAAACAGGCACTCGAGACTGTCCA
GCGCCTGCTTCCCGTGCTGTGCCAAGCGCACGGATTAACCCCAGAGCAGGTCGTGGCAATCGCGAGCAAT
AACGGCGGAAAACAGGCTTTGGAAACGGTGCAGAGGCTCCTTCCAGTGCTGTGCCAAGCGCACGGGCTCA
GAGACG
