>Addgene plasmid #43349 | II-GAAG | addgene partial sequence | sequence record 60538 | M13-F20 5'-TGTAAAACGACGGCCAGT-3'
CTATAGGGCGAATTGGGCCCTCTAGATGCATGCTCGAGCGGCCGCCAGTGTGATGGATATCTGCAGAATT
CGCCCTTCTTTCCTGTGCCCACGTCTCTGAGCCCGTGCGCTTGGCACAGCACTGGAAGGAGCCTCTGCAC
CGTTTCCAAAGCCTGTTTTCCGCCGTTATTGCTCGCGATTGCCACGACCTGCTCTGGGGTTAATCCGTGC
GCTTGGCACAGCACGGGAAGCAGGCGCTGGACAGTCTCGAGTGCCTGTTTCCCGCCAATGTTGGAGGCGA
TTGCCACGACCTGCTCTGGGGTGAGGCCGTGCGCTTGGCACAGCACGGGAAGCAGGCGCTGGACAGTCTC
GAGTGCCTGTTTCCCGCCAATGTTGGAGGCGATTGCCACGACCTGCTCTGGGGTGAGTCCGTGCGCTTGG
CACAGCACTGGAAGGAGCCTCTGCACCGTTTCCAAAGCCTGTTTTCCGCCGTTATTGCTCGCGATTGCCA
CGACCTGCTCTGGGGTTAAGCGAGACGCGCTAGGACGGCAAGGGCGAATTCCAGCACACTGGCGGCCGTT
ACTAGTGGATCCGAGCTCGGTACCAAGCTTGATGCATAGCTTGAGTATTCTATAGTGTCACCTAAATAGC
TTGGCGTAATCATGGTCATAGCTGTTTCCTGTGTGAAATTGTTATCCGCTCACAATTCCACACAACATAC
GAGCCGGAAGCATAAAGTGTAAAGCCTGGGGTGCCTAATGAGTGAGCTAACTCACATTAATTGCGTTGCG
CTCACTGCCCGCTTTCCAGTCGGGAAACCTGTCGTGCCAGCTGCATTAATGAATCGGCCAACGCGCGGGG
AGAGGCGGTTTGCGTATTGGGCGCTCTTCCGCTTCCTCGCTCACTGACTCGCTGCGCTCGGTCGTTCGGC
TGCGGCGAGCGGTATCAGCTCACTCAAAGGCGGTAATACGGTTATCCACAGAATCAGGGGATAACGCAGG
AAAGAACATGTGAGCAAAAGGCCAGCAAAAGGCCAGGAACCGTAAAAAGGC
