[The description below was written by a language model from this plasmid's Addgene catalogue record.]
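Description:
II-GAAG is a bacterial cloning plasmid built on the commercial pCRII-TOPO backbone (about 4 kb without insert), carrying a 426 bp synthetic insert introduced by TOPO cloning. It is maintained at high copy number in E. coli and is selectable with both ampicillin and kanamycin, reflecting the two resistance markers of the pCRII-TOPO vector. The insert sits in the TOPO cloning site and can be read from the flanking T7 and M13 reverse priming sites. No feature table accompanies the record, so the positions and orientation of individual elements cannot be described beyond what the backbone name implies.

The record does not explain the insert beyond its name and synthetic origin, but the plasmid was deposited with a publication describing a TALEN genome-editing system for generating human stem cell-based disease models. In that context, the name suggests a component of a modular TALE-repeat assembly library. "GAAG" plausibly denotes the four DNA bases recognised by a pre-assembled block of repeat units, a reading compatible with the insert length, and "II" plausibly indicates the block's position in the array. This interpretation is an inference rather than something stated in the catalogue fields. The construct has no recorded promoter-driven payload, tag or reporter and is not an expression vector. It appears to serve as a storage and propagation vehicle for a DNA module that would be combined with other modules to build custom TALEN DNA-binding domains in a separate destination vector.
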