Addgene plasmid #43349: II-GAAG
Depositing lab: Chad Cowan & Kiran Musunuru. Depositing organization: Harvard University. Publication: A TALEN Genome-Editing System for Generating Human Stem Cell-Based Disease Models. Ding Q, Lee YK, Schaefer EA, Peters DT, Veres A, Kim K, Kuperwasser N, Motola DL, Meissner TB, Hendriks WT, Trevisan M, Gupta RM, Moisan A, Banks E, Friesen M, Schinzel RT, Xia F, Tang A, Xia Y, Figueroa E, Wann A, Ahfeldt T, Daheron L, Zhang F, Rubin LL, Peng LF, Chung RT, Musunuru K, Cowan CA. Cell Stem Cell. 2012 Dec 12. pii: S1934-5909(12)00645-5. doi: 10.1016/j.stem.2012.11.011. PubMed 23246482.
Backbone
  Vector backbone: pCRII-TOPO
  Backbone manufacturer: Invitrogen
  Backbone size w/o insert (bp): 3973
  Vector type: Bacterial Cloning
Growth in bacteria
  Bacterial resistance: Ampicillin and Kanamycin, 100 & 50 μg/mL
  Growth temperature: 37°C
  Growth strain: Top10
  Copy number: High Copy
Gene/Insert
  Gene/Insert name: II-GAAG
  Species: Synthetic
  Insert size (bp): 426
  Cloning method: TOPO Cloning
  Sequencing primers: 5′ T7; 3′ M13-rev
Terms and licenses: Academic/Nonprofit Terms; Industry Terms: Not Available to Industry
How to cite: II-GAAG was a gift from Chad Cowan & Kiran Musunuru (Addgene plasmid # 43349 ; http://n2t.net/addgene:43349 ; RRID:Addgene_43349)
